>Addgene plasmid #182895 | PVALB mAb_BCN14.1.1A2_LC_Rat Ig Kappa | addgene full sequence | sequence record 360643 | Addgene NGS Result
CTTAGGGTTAGGCGTTTTGCGCTGCTTCGCGATGTACGGGCCAGATATACGCGTTGACATTGATTATTGA
CTAGTTATTAATAGTAATCAATTACGGGGTCATTAGTTCATAGCCCATATATGGAGTTCCGCGTTACATA
ACTTACGGTAAATGGCCCGCCTGGCTGACCGCCCAACGACCCCCGCCCATTGACGTCAATAATGACGTAT
GTTCCCATAGTAACGCCAATAGGGACTTTCCATTGACGTCAATGGGTGGAGTATTTACGGTAAACTGCCC
ACTTGGCAGTACATCAAGTGTATCATATGCCAAGTACGCCCCCTATTGACGTCAATGACGGTAAATGGCC
CGCCTGGCATTATGCCCAGTACATGACCTTATGGGACTTTCCTACTTGGCAGTACATCTACGTATTAGTC
ATCGCTATTACCATGGTGATGCGGTTTTGGCAGTACATCAATGGGCGTGGATAGCGGTTTGACTCACGGG
GATTTCCAAGTCTCCACCCCATTGACGTCAATGGGAGTTTGTTTTGGCACCAAAATCAACGGGACTTTCC
AAAATGTCGTAACAACTCCGCCCCATTGACGCAAATGGGCGGTAGGCGTGTACGGTGGGAGGTCTATATA
AGCAGAGCTCGTTTAGTGAACCGTCAGATCGCCTGGAGACGCCATCCACGCTGTTTTGACCTCCATAGAA
GACACCGGGACCGATCCAGCCTCCGGACTCTAGAGAATTCGCCACCATGCTCACTCAGCTCCTGGGATTA
CTGCTGCTCTGGTTTGCAGGTGGTAAATGTGACATTCAGATGACCCAGTCTCCTGCCTCCCAGTCTGCAT
CTCTGGGAGAAAGTGTCACCATCACATGCCTGGCAAGTCAGACCATTGGTACATGGTTAGCATGGTATCA
GCAGAAACCAGGGAAATCTCCTCAGCTCCTGATTTATGCTGCAACCAGCTTGGCAGATGGGGTCCCATCA
AGGTTCAGTGGTAGTGGATCTGGCACAAAGTTTTCTTTCAAGATCAGCAGCCTACAGGCTGAAGATTTTG
CAAGTTATTACTGTCAACAACATTACATTACTCCTCTGACGTTCGGTGGAGGCACCAAGCTGGAAATCAA
AGCCGACGCCGCCCCAACCGTGTCTATCTTCCCCCCTAGCATGGAGCAGCTGACCTCTGGCGGCGCCACA
GTGGTGTGCTTCGTGAACAACTTCTACCCCCGGGACATCTCCGTGAAGTGGAAGATCGATGGCTCTGAGC
AGAGAGACGGCGTGCTGGATAGCGTGACCGACCAGGATTCTAAGGATAGCACATATTCCATGAGCTCCAC
CCTGTCCCTGACAAAGGTGGAGTACGAGAGGCACAACCTGTATACCTGCGAGGTGGTGCACAAGACATCT
AGCTCCCCCGTGGTGAAGTCCTTTAACCGGAATGAGTGTTGAAAGCTTACCGGTTAGTAATGAGTTTGAT
ATCTCGACAATCAACCTCTGGATTACAAAATTTGTGAAAGATTGACTGGTATTCTTAACTATGTTGCTCC
TTTTACGCTATGTGGATACGCTGCTTTAATGCCTTTGTATCATGCTATTGCTTCCCGTATGGCTTTCATT
TTCTCCTCCTTGTATAAATCCTGGTTGCTGTCTCTTTATGAGGAGTTGTGGCCCGTTGTCAGGCAACGTG
GCGTGGTGTGCACTGTGTTTGCTGACGCAACCCCCACTGGTTGGGGCATTGCCACCACCTGTCAGCTCCT
TTCCGGGACTTTCGCTTTCCCCCTCCCTATTGCCACGGCGGAACTCATCGCCGCCTGCCTTGCCCGCTGC
TGGACAGGGGCTCGGCTGTTGGGCACTGACAATTCCGTGGTGTTGTCGGGGAAGCTGACGTCCTTTCCAT
GGCTGCTCGCCTGTGTTGCCACCTGGATTCTGCGCGGGACGTCCTTCTGCTACGTCCCTTCGGCCCTCAA
TCCAGCGGACCTTCCTTCCCGCGGCCTGCTGCCGGCTCTGCGGCCTCTTCCGCGTCTTCGCCTTCGCCCT
CAGACGAGTCGGATCTCCCTTTGGGCCGCCTCCCCGCCTGGAAACGGGGGAGGCTAACTGAAACACGGAA
GGAGACAATACCGGAAGGAACCCGCGCTATGACGGCAATAAAAAGACAGAATAAAACGCACGGGTGTTGG
GTCGTTTGTTCATAAACGCGGGGTTCGGTCCCAGGGCTGGCACTCTGTCGATACCCCACCGAGACCCCAT
TGGGGCCAATACGCCCGCGTTTCTTCCTTTTCCCCACCCCACCCCCCAAGTTCGGGTGAAGGCCCAGGGC
TCGCAGCCAACGTCGGGGCGGCAGGCCCTGCCATAGCAGATCTGCGCAGCTGGGGCTCTAGGGGGTATCC
CC
[124 nt withheld, positions 2383-2506]
C
[32 nt withheld, positions 2508-2539]
CA
[57 nt withheld, positions 2542-2598]
A
[49 nt withheld, positions 2600-2648]
CCTTTGACGTTGGAGTCCACGTTCTTT
[37 nt withheld, positions 2676-2712]
ACCCTATCTCGGTCTATTCTTTTGATTTATAAGGGATTTTGGGGATTTCGGCCTATTGGTTAAAAAATGA
GCTGATTTAACAAAAATTTAACGCGAATTAATTCTGTGGAATGTGTGTCAGTTAGGGTGTGGAAAGTCCC
CAGGCTCCCCAGCAGGCAGAAGTATGCAAAGCATGCATCTCAATTAGTCAGCAACCAGGTGTGGAAAGTC
CCCAGGCTCCCCAGCAGGCAGAAGTATGCAAAGCATGCATCTCAATTAGTCAGCAACCATAGTCCCGCCC
CTAACTCCGCCCATCCCGCCCCTAACTCCGCCCAGTTCCGCCCATTCTCCGCCCCATGGCTGACTAATTT
TTTTTATTTATGCAGAGGCCGAGGCCGCCTCTGCCTCTGAGCTATTCCAGAAGTAGTGAGGAGGCTTTTT
TGGAGGCCTAGGCTTTTGCAAAAAGCTCCCGGGAGCTTGTATATCCATTTTCGGATCTGATCAAGAGACA
GGATGAGGATCGTTTCGCATGATTGAACAAGATGGATTGCACGCAGGTTCTCCGGCCGCTTGGGTGGAGA
GGCTATTCGGCTATGACTGGGCACAACAGACAATCGGCTGCTCTGATGCCGCCGTGTTCCGGCTGTCAGC
GCAGGGGCGCCCGGTTCTTTTTGTCAAGACCGACCTGTCCGGTGCCCTGAATGAACTGCAGGACGAGGCA
GCGCGGCTATCGTGGCTGGCCACGACGGGCGTTCCTTGCGCAGCTGTGCTCGACGTTGTCACTGAAGCGG
GAAGGGACTGGCTGCTATTGGGCGAAGTGCCGGGGCAGGATCTCCTGTCATCTCACCTTGCTCCTGCCGA
GAAAGTATCCATCATGGCTGATGCAATGCGGCGGCTGCATACGCTTGATCCGGCTACCTGCCCATTCGAC
CACCAAGCGAAACATCGCATCGAGCGAGCACGTACTCGGATGGAAGCCGGTCTTGTCGATCAGGATGATC
TGGACGAAGAGCATCAGGGGCTCGCGCCAGCCGAACTGTTCGCCAGGCTCAAGGCGCGCATGCCCGACGG
CGAGGATCTCGTCGTGACCCATGGCGATGCCTGCTTGCCGAATATCATGGTGGAAAATGGCCGCTTTTCT
GGATTCATCGACTGTGGCCGGCTGGGTGTGGCGGACCGCTATCAGGACATAGCGTTGGCTACCCGTGATA
TTGCTGAAGAGCTTGGCGGCGAATGGGCTGACCGCTTCCTCGTGCTTTACGGTATCGCCGCTCCCGATTC
GCAGCGCATCGCCTTCTATCGCCTTCTTGACGAGTTCTTCTGAGCGGGACTCTGGGGTTCGCGAAATGAC
CGACCAAGCGACGCCCAACCTGCCATCACGAGATTTCGATTCCACCGCCGCCTTCTATGAAAGGTTGGGC
TTCGGAATCGTTTTCCGGGACGCCGGCTGGATGATCCTCCAGCGCGGGGATCTCATGCTGGAGTTCTTCG
CCCACCCCAACTTGTTTATTGCAGCTTATAATGGTTACAAATAAAGCAATAGCATCACAAATTTCACAAA
TAAAGCATTTTTTTCACTGCATTCTAGTTGTGGTTTGTCCAAACTCATCAATGTATCTTATCATGTCTGT
ATACCGTCGACCTCTAGCTAGAGCTTGGCGTAATCATGGTCATAGCTGTTTCCTGTGTGAAATTGTTATC
CGCTCACAATTCCACACAACATACGAGCCGGAAGCATAAAGTGTAAAGCCTGGGGTGCCTAATGAGTGAG
CTAACTCACATTAATTGCGTTGCGCTCACTGCCCGCTTTCCAGTCGGGAAACCTGTCGTGCCAGCTGCAT
TAATGAATCGGCCAACGCGCGGGGAGAGGCGGTTTGCGTATTGGGCGCTCTTCCGCTTCCTCGCTCACTG
ACTCGCTGCGCTCGGTCGTTCGGCTGCGGCGAGCGGTATCAGCTCACTCAAAGGCGGTAATACGGTTATC
CACAGAATCAGGGGATAACGCAGGAAAGAACATGTGAGCAAAAGGCCAGCAAAAGGCCAGGAACCGTAAA
AAGGCCGCGTTGCTGGCGTTTTTCCATAGGCTCCGCCCCCCTGACGAGCATCACAAAAATCGACGCTCAA
GTCAGAGGTGGCGAAACCCGACAGGACTATAAAGATACCAGGCGTTTCCCCCTGGAAGCTCCCTCGTGCG
CTCTCCTGTTCCGACCCTGCCGCTTACCGGATACCTGTCCGCCTTTCTCCCTTCGGGAAGCGTGGCGCTT
TCTCATAGCTCACGCTGTAGGTATCTCAGTTCGGTGTAGGTCGTTCGCTCCAAGCTGGGCTGTGTGCACG
AACCCCCCGTTCAGCCCGACCGCTGCGCCTTATCCGGTAACTATCGTCTTGAGTCCAACCCGGTAAGACA
CGACTTATCGCCACTGGCAGCAGCCACTGGTAACAGGATTAGCAGAGCGAGGTATGTAGGCGGTGCTACA
GAGTTCTTGAAGTGGTGGCCTAACTACGGCTACACTAGAAGGACAGTATTTGGTATCTGCGCTCTGCTGA
AGCCAGTTACCTTCGGAAAAAGAGTTGGTAGCTCTTGATCCGGCAAACAAACCACCGCTGGTAGCGGTGG
TTTTTTTGTTTGCAAGCAGCAGATTACGCGCAGAAAAAAAGGATCTCAAGAAGATCCTTTGATCTTTTCT
ACGGGGTCTGACGCTCAGTGGAACGAAAACTCACGTTAAGGGATTTTGGTCATGAGATTATCAAAAAGGA
TCTTCACCTAGATCCTTTTAAATTAAAAATGAAGTTTTAAATCAATCTAAAGTATATATGAGTAAACTTG
GTCTGACAGTTACCAATGCTTAATCAGTGAGGCACCTATCTCAGCGATCTGTCTATTTCGTTCATCCATA
GTTGCCTGACTCCCCGTCGTGTAGATAACTACGATACGGGAGGGCTTACCATCTGGCCCCAGTGCTGCAA
TGATACCGCGAGACCCACGCTCACCGGCTCCAGATTTATCAGCAATAAACCAGCCAGCCGGAAGGGCCGA
GCGCAGAAGTGGTCCTGCAACTTTATCCGCCTCCATCCAGTCTATTAATTGTTGCCGGGAAGCTAGAGTA
AGTAGTTCGCCAGTTAATAGTTTGCGCAACGTTGTTGCCATTGCTACAGGCATCGTGGTGTCACGCTCGT
CGTTTGGTATGGCTTCATTCAGCTCCGGTTCCCAACGATCAAGGCGAGTTACATGATCCCCCATGTTGTG
CAAAAAAGCGGTTAGCTCCTTCGGTCCTCCGATCGTTGTCAGAAGTAAGTTGGCCGCAGTGTTATCACTC
ATGGTTATGGCAGCACTGCATAATTCTCTTACTGTCATGCCATCCGTAAGATGCTTTTCTGTGACTGGTG
AGTACTCAACCAAGTCATTCTGAGAATAGTGTATGCGGCGACCGAGTTGCTCTTGCCCGGCGTCAATACG
GGATAATACCGCGCCACATAGCAGAACTTTAAAAGTGCTCATCATTGGAAAACGTTCTTCGGGGCGAAAA
CTCTCAAGGATCTTACCGCTGTTGAGATCCAGTTCGATGTAACCCACTCGTGCACCCAACTGATCTTCAG
CATCTTTTACTTTCACCAGCGTTTCTGGGTGAGCAAAAACAGGAAGGCAAAATGCCGCAAAAAAGGGAAT
AAGGGCGACACGGAAATGTTGAATACTCATACTCTTCCTTTTTCAATATTATTGAAGCATTTATCAGGGT
TATTGTCTCATGAGCGGATACATATTTGAATGTATTTAGAAAAATAAACAAATAGGGGTTCCGCGCACAT
TTCCCCGAAAAGTGCCACCTGACGTCGACGGATCGGGAGATCTCCCGATCCCCTATGGTCGACTCTCAGT
ACAATCTGCTCTGATGCCGCATAGTTAAGCCAGTATCTGCTCCCTGCTTGTGTGTTGGAGGTCGCTGAGT
AGTGCGCGAGCAAAATTTAAGCTACAACAAGGCAAGGCTTGACCGACAATTGCATGAAGAATCTG
Features (pLannotate 1.2.2; 20 found; start..end, strand, type, name):
     56..435     +  enhancer       CMV enhancer: human cytomegalovirus immediate early enhancer
    436..639     +  promoter       CMV promoter: human cytomegalovirus (CMV) immediate early promoter
    744..1085    +  CDS            KV5A3_MOUSE: Experimental evidence at protein level: Swiss-Prot protein existence level 1. From Mus musculus (Mouse).
   1122..1439    +  CDS            KACA_RAT: Experimental evidence at protein level: Swiss-Prot protein existence level 1. From Rattus norvegicus (Rat).
   1479..2067    +  misc_feature   WPRE: woodchuck hepatitis virus posttranscriptional regulatory element
   2133..2181    +  polyA_signal   HSV TK poly(A) signal: herpes simplex virus thymidine kinase polyadenylation signal (Cole and Stacy, 1985)
   2272..2288    -  polyA_signal   bGH poly(A) signal (fragment): bovine growth hormone polyadenylation signal
   2383..2811    +  rep_origin     f1 ori (sequence partly withheld): f1 bacteriophage origin of replication; arrow indicates direction of (+) strand synthesis
   2825..3154    +  promoter       SV40 promoter: SV40 enhancer and early promoter
   3221..4012    +  CDS            neo: KKA2_KLEPN - Also known as kan, nptII. Experimental evidence at protein level: Swiss-Prot protein existence level 1. Resistance to kanamycin, neomycin, paromomycin, ribostamycin, butirosin and gentamicin B. From Klebsiella pneumoniae.
   4038..4196    +  CDS            ble (fragment): BLE_KLEPN - Experimental evidence at protein level: Swiss-Prot protein existence level 1. Binding protein with a strong affinity to the bleomycin family of antibiotics. Binds to CL990; an antimitotic-antibiotic compound. From Klebsiella pneumoniae.
   4191..4312    +  polyA_signal   SV40 poly(A) signal: SV40 polyadenylation signal
   4385..4401    -  protein_bind   lac operator: The lac repressor binds to the lac operator to inhibit transcription in E. coli. This inhibition can be relieved by adding lactose or isopropyl-β-D-thiogalactopyranoside (IPTG). lac repressor encoded by lacI
   4409..4439    -  promoter       lac promoter: promoter for the E. coli lac operon
   4454..4475    -  protein_bind   CAP binding site: CAP binding activates transcription in the presence of cAMP. E. coli catabolite activator protein
   4488..4580    -  CDS            lacI (fragment): lac repressor; lacI; The lac repressor binds to the lac operator to inhibit transcription in E. coli. This inhibition can be relieved by adding lactose or isopropyl-β-D-thiogalactopyranoside (IPTG).
   4763..5351    -  rep_origin     ori: high-copy-number ColE1/pMB1/pBR322/pUC origin of replication
   5522..6382    -  CDS            AmpR: β-lactamase; bla; confers resistance to ampicillin, carbenicillin, and related antibiotics
   6383..6487    -  promoter       AmpR promoter: bla
   6554..6598    -  misc_feature   bom (fragment): basis of mobility region from pBR322
