[The description below was written by a language model from this plasmid's Addgene catalogue record and pLannotate feature annotations shown in this document.]
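Description:
PVALB mAb_BCN14.1.1A2_LC_Rat Ig Kappa is a mammalian expression plasmid built on the pcDNA3.4 backbone that encodes the kappa light chain of a rat monoclonal antibody (clone designation BCN14.1.1A2) raised against human parvalbumin (PVALB). It is propagated in E. coli as a high-copy plasmid through a ColE1/pUC-type origin and selected with ampicillin via the β-lactamase gene. An f1 origin is also present, along with small lac promoter/operator and lacI remnants carried over from the backbone.

The light chain is transcribed from the human cytomegalovirus immediate early enhancer and promoter. Downstream, the annotation finds two adjacent coding segments. The first is a kappa variable region, whose closest database match happens to be a mouse kappa V sequence although the record lists the insert as rat. The second is the rat Ig kappa constant region. The catalogued insert size of 375 bp roughly corresponds to the variable portion, suggesting it was cloned in front of a constant region, though the cloning sites are not recorded. A WPRE follows the coding sequence to enhance transcript stability and expression, and the HSV thymidine kinase polyadenylation signal terminates the transcript. A separate SV40 early promoter drives a neomycin phosphotransferase gene with an SV40 poly(A) signal, which would allow G418 selection of stably transfected mammalian cells.

The construct is intended for recombinant antibody production. A light chain plasmid of this kind would normally be co-transfected with a matching heavy chain plasmid to assemble the complete anti-PVALB immunoglobulin, although the record does not describe the partner construct.
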