Addgene plasmid #182895: PVALB mAb_BCN14.1.1A2_LC_Rat Ig Kappa
Purpose: Mammalian expression of PVALB rat mAb LC gene
Depositing lab: Heng Zhu. Depositing organization: Johns Hopkins University and School of Medicine.
Backbone
  Vector backbone: pcDNA3.4
  Vector type: Mammalian Expression, Affinity Reagent/ Antibody
Growth in bacteria
  Bacterial resistance: Ampicillin, 100 μg/mL
  Growth temperature: 37°C
  Growth strain: DH5alpha
  Copy number: High Copy
Gene/Insert
  Gene/Insert name: anti-PVALB (human) light chain
  Species: R. norvegicus (rat)
  Insert size (bp): 375
  Mutation: No
  Entrez Gene: PVALB (a.k.a. D22S749)
  Promoter: CMV
  Cloning method: Restriction Enzyme; 5′ cloning site Unknown (unknown if destroyed); 3′ cloning site Unknown (unknown if destroyed)
Terms and licenses: Academic/Nonprofit Terms; Industry Terms: Not Available to Industry
How to cite: PVALB mAb_BCN14.1.1A2_LC_Rat Ig Kappa was a gift from Heng Zhu (Addgene plasmid # 182895 ; http://n2t.net/addgene:182895 ; RRID:Addgene_182895)
